Addgene plasmid #232744: p413 TEF NAPstar7
Purpose: Expresses NADPH/NADP+ biosensor NAPstar7 in S. cerevisiae.
Depositing lab: Bruce Morgan. Depositing organization: Universitaet des Saarlandes. Publication: A family of NADPH/NADP(+) biosensors reveals in vivo dynamics of central redox metabolism across eukaryotes. Scherschel M, Niemeier JO, Jacobs LJHC, Hoffmann MDA, Diederich A, Bell C, Hohne P, Raetz S, Kroll JB, Steinbeck J, Lichtenauer S, Multhoff J, Zimmermann J, Sadhanasatish T, Rothemann RA, Grashoff C, Messens J, Ampofo E, Laschke MW, Riemer J, Roma LP, Schwarzlander M, Morgan B. Nat Commun. 2024 Dec 19;15(1):10704. doi: 10.1038/s41467-024-55302-x. PubMed 39702652.
Backbone
  Vector backbone: p413 TEF
  Backbone size w/o insert (bp): 5542
  Total vector size (bp): 8308
  Vector type: Yeast Expression
  Selectable markers: HIS3
Growth in bacteria
  Bacterial resistance: Ampicillin, 100 μg/mL
  Growth temperature: 37°C
  Growth strain: DH5alpha
  Copy number: High Copy
Gene/Insert
  Gene/Insert name: NAPstar7
  Species: S. cerevisiae (budding yeast)
  Insert size (bp): 2766
Terms and licenses: Academic/Nonprofit Terms; Industry Terms: Not Available to Industry
How to cite: p413 TEF NAPstar7 was a gift from Bruce Morgan (Addgene plasmid # 232744 ; http://n2t.net/addgene:232744 ; RRID:Addgene_232744)
