[The description below was written by a language model from this plasmid's Addgene catalogue record and pLannotate feature annotations shown in this document.]
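Description:
p413 TEF NAPstar7 is a yeast expression plasmid of about 8.3 kb, built on the p413 TEF backbone, that expresses the genetically encoded NADPH/NADP+ biosensor NAPstar7 in Saccharomyces cerevisiae. It is an E. coli–yeast shuttle vector. In bacteria it replicates from a high-copy ColE1/pUC-type origin and is selected through the AmpR β-lactamase gene. In yeast it is maintained by a CEN/ARS element (a CEN6 centromere fused to an autonomously replicating sequence), which typically gives stable, low-copy inheritance. Yeast selection relies on the HIS3 auxotrophic marker under its own promoter, which complements histidine auxotrophy. An f1 origin, T3 and T7 promoters, and remnants of the lac promoter/operator and lacZα region are carried over from the cloning backbone.

The roughly 2.8 kb sensor cassette sits between the constitutive S. cerevisiae TEF1 promoter and the CYC1 terminator. The feature table shows four coding segments on the same strand, in this order: a Rex domain matching the Thermus aquaticus redox-sensing repressor, a circularly permuted green fluorescent protein (annotated cEGFP, spanning the sequence numbering origin), a second Rex domain, and mCherry. This arrangement is consistent with a single fusion protein in which nucleotide binding by the paired Rex domains changes the fluorescence of the permuted fluorescent protein between them, while mCherry gives a constitutive red signal for ratiometric normalisation. The annotation describes native Rex as responsive to NADH/NAD+. The record does not list the changes that give NAPstar7 its NADPH/NADP+ specificity or distinguish it from other family members. The catalogue gives the insert species as budding yeast, although the annotated parts derive from Thermus, Aequorea and Discosoma. The plasmid is used to monitor NADPH/NADP+ redox state in living yeast cells.
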