Features (pLannotate 1.2.2; 24 found; start..end, strand, type, name):
    559..1188    +  CDS            rex: REX_THEAQ - Experimental evidence at protein level: Swiss-Prot protein existence level 1. Modulates transcription in response to changes in cellular NADH/NAD(+) redox state. From Thermus aquaticus.
   1234..1941    +  CDS            mCherry: mCherry is a basic (constitutively fluorescent) red fluorescent protein published in 2004, derived from Discosoma sp.. It is reported to be a very rapidly-maturing monomer with low acid sensitivity.
   1951..2198    +  terminator     CYC1 terminator: S. cerevisiae CYC1; transcription terminator for CYC1
   2217..2235    -  promoter       T7 promoter: promoter for bacteriophage T7 RNA polymerase
   2243..2398    +  CDS            lacZα (fragment): LacZα fragment of β-galactosidase; lacZ fragment
   2402..2830    +  rep_origin     f1 ori (sequence partly withheld): f1 bacteriophage origin of replication; arrow indicates direction of (+) strand synthesis
   2858..2909    -  misc_feature   bom (fragment): basis of mobility region from pBR322
   3117..3779    -  CDS            HIS3: imidazoleglycerol-phosphate dehydratase, required for histidine biosynthesis; S. cerevisiae HIS3; yeast auxotrophic marker
   3780..3967    -  promoter       HIS3 promoter: S. cerevisiae HIS3
   4017..4097    +  CDS            MRM1 (fragment): MRM1_YEAST - Also known as PET56 From Saccharomyces cerevisiae (strain ATCC 204508 / S288c) (Baker's yeast).
   4098..4147    -  misc_feature   bom (fragment): basis of mobility region from pBR322
   4249..4284    -  CDS            rop (fragment): Rop protein, which maintains plasmids at low copy number; rop
   4359..4862    +  misc_feature   CEN/ARS: S. cerevisiae CEN6 centromere fused to an autonomously replicating sequence
   4892..4996    +  promoter       AmpR promoter: bla
   4997..5857    +  CDS            AmpR: β-lactamase; bla; confers resistance to ampicillin, carbenicillin, and related antibiotics
   6028..6616    +  rep_origin     ori: high-copy-number ColE1/pMB1/pBR322/pUC origin of replication
   6799..6891    +  CDS            lacI (fragment): lac repressor; lacI; The lac repressor binds to the lac operator to inhibit transcription in E. coli. This inhibition can be relieved by adding lactose or isopropyl-β-D-thiogalactopyranoside (IPTG).
   6904..6925    +  protein_bind   CAP binding site: CAP binding activates transcription in the presence of cAMP. E. coli catabolite activator protein
   6940..6970    +  promoter       lac promoter: promoter for the E. coli lac operon
   6978..6994    +  protein_bind   lac operator: The lac repressor binds to the lac operator to inhibit transcription in E. coli. This inhibition can be relieved by adding lactose or isopropyl-β-D-thiogalactopyranoside (IPTG). lac repressor encoded by lacI
   7039..7057    +  promoter       T3 promoter: promoter for bacteriophage T3 RNA polymerase
   7075..7473    +  promoter       TEF1 promoter: S. cerevisiae TEF1; promoter for EF-1α
   7495..8106    +  CDS            rex: REX_THEAQ - Experimental evidence at protein level: Swiss-Prot protein existence level 1. Modulates transcription in response to changes in cellular NADH/NAD(+) redox state. From Thermus aquaticus.
   8140..555     +  CDS            cEGFP (across the origin): cEGFP is a basic (constitutively fluorescent) green fluorescent protein published in 2008, derived from Aequorea victoria.
>Addgene plasmid #232744 | p413 TEF NAPstar7 | addgene full sequence | sequence record 464314 | Addgene NGS Result
TCAAAATTGTCTAAAGATCCAAACGAAAAGAGAGATCATATGGTTTTGTTAGAATTTGTTACTGCTGCAG
GTATCACACATGGTATGGATGAATTATACAAAGGTGGTACAGGTGGTTCAATGGTTTCTAAAGGTGAAGA
ATTGTTTACTGGTGTTGTTCCAATTTTAGTTGAATTGGATGGTGACGTTAATGGTCATAAATTTTCTGTT
TCAGGTGAAGGTGAAGGTGACGCTACTTACGGTAAATTGACATTGAAGTTTATTTGTACTACTGGTAAAT
TACCAGTTCCTTGGCCAACATTGGTTACTACATTTTCTTACGGTGTTATGGTTTTTGCTAGATACCCAGA
TCATATGAAGCAACATGATTTCTTTAAGTCAGCAATGCCAGAAGGTTACGTTCAAGAAAGAACTATTTTC
TTTAAAGATGATGGTAACTACAAGACAAGAGCTGAGGTTAAGTTCGAAGGTGACACTTTAGTTAACAGAA
TCGAATTGAAAGGTATCGATTTCAAAGAAGATGGTAACATCTTAGGTCACAAATTGGAATATAATACAAA
AGTTCCAGAAGCTGCTATTTCAAGATTGATCACTTACTTAAGAATTTTGGAAGAATTAGAAGCTCAAGGT
GTTCATAGAACAGCATCAGAACAATTAGGTGAATTAGCTCAAGTCACTGCATTCCAAGTTGATGAAGATT
TGTCATACTTCGGTTCTTATGGTACTGACGGTGTCGGTTATACAGTTCCAGTCTTAAAAAGAGAATTGAG
ACACATTTTAGGTTTAAATAGAAAATGGGGTTTATGCATTGTCGGCATGGGTAGATTAGGTTCTGCTTTG
GCAGACTGGCCTGGTTTCGGCGAATCATTTGAATTGCGTGGTTTCTTTTCAAGAAAGGCGGAAAAGGTCG
GTAGACCAGTTAGAGGTGGTGTTATTGAGCACGTTGATTTGTTACCTCAGAGAGTTCCAGGCAGAATCGA
AATCGCTTTGTTAACAACTCCAAGAGAAGCCGCTCAAAAGGCCGCAGATTTGTTAGTTGCCGCTGGTATT
AAAGGTATTTTAAATTTCGCTCCTGTCGTTTTGGAAGTTCCAAAAGAAGTTGCGGTTGAAAACGTTGATT
TCTTGGCTGGTTTAACAAGATTGTCTTTTGCAATCTTGAACCCAAAGTGGAGAGAAGAAATGATGGGTTC
AGGTACTGGTGGTAATGCTTCAGATGGTGGTGGTTCTGGTGGTATGGTTTCAAAGGGTGAAGAAGATAAC
ATGGCAATTATTAAGGAGTTTATGAGATTCAAAGTTCATATGGAAGGTTCTGTTAACGGTCATGAATTTG
AAATCGAAGGTGAAGGTGAAGGTAGACCATATGAAGGTACTCAAACAGCTAAATTGAAGGTTACTAAAGG
TGGTCCATTACCATTTGCATGGGATATTTTGTCTCCACAATTCATGTACGGTTCAAAAGCATATGTTAAG
CATCCAGCAGATATTCCAGATTACTTGAAATTATCTTTTCCTGAAGGTTTTAAATGGGAAAGAGTTATGA
ACTTCGAAGATGGTGGTGTTGTTACTGTTACACAAGATTCTTCATTACAAGATGGCGAGTTTATATATAA
GGTTAAATTGAGAGGTACAAATTTTCCATCAGATGGTCCAGTTATGCAAAAGAAAACTATGGGTTGGGAA
GCATCTTCTGAAAGAATGTACCCAGAAGATGGTGCATTGAAGGGTGAAATTAAACAAAGATTGAAATTGA
AGGATGGTGGTCATTACGATGCTGAAGTTAAGACTACATACAAGGCTAAGAAACCAGTTCAATTACCAGG
TGCTTACAACGTTAACATCAAATTGGATATTACTTCTCATAACGAAGATTACACAATTGTTGAACAATAT
GAAAGAGCCGAAGGTAGACACTCAACAGGTGGTATGGATGAATTGTATAAGTAACTCGAGTCATGTAATT
AGTTATGTCACGCTTACATTCACGCCCTCCCCCCACATCCGCTCTAACCGAAAAGGAAGGAGTTAGACAA
CCTGAAGTCTAGGTCCCTATTTATTTTTTTATAGTTATGTTAGTATTAAGAACGTTATTTATATTTCAAA
TTTTTCTTTTTTTTCTGTACAGACGCGTGTACGCATGTAACATTATACTGAAAACCTTGCTTGAGAAGGT
TTTGGGACGCTCGAAGGCTTTAATTTGCGGCCGGTACCCAATTCGCCCTATAGTGAGTCGTATTACGCGC
GCTCACTGGCCGTCGTTTTACAACGTCGTGACTGGGAAAACCCTGGCGTTACCCAACTTAATCGCCTTGC
AGCACATCCCCCTTTCGCCAGCTGGCGTAATAGCGAAGAGGCCCGCACCGATCGCCCTTCCCAACAGTTG
CGCAGCCTGAATGGCGAATGG
[124 nt withheld, positions 2402-2525]
C
[91 nt withheld, positions 2527-2617]
A
[49 nt withheld, positions 2619-2667]
CCTTTGACGTTGGAGTCCACGTTCTTT
[37 nt withheld, positions 2695-2731]
ACCCTATCTCGGTCTATTCTTTTGATTTATAAGGGATTTTGCCGATTTCGGCCTATTGGTTAAAAAATGA
GCTGATTTAACAAAAATTTAACGCGAATTTTAACAAAATATTAACGCTTACAATTTCCTGATGCGGTATT
TTCTCCTTACGCATCTGTGCGGTATTTCACACCGCATAGATCCGTCGAGTTCAAGAGAAAAAAAAAGAAA
AAGCAAAAAGAAAAAAGGAAAGCGCGCCTCGTTCAGAATGACACGTATAGAATGATGCATTACCTTGTCA
TCTTCAGTATCATACTGTTCGTATACATACTTACTGACATTCATAGGTATACATATATACACATGTATAT
ATATCGTATGCTGCAGCTTTAAATAATCGGTGTCACTACATAAGAACACCTTTGGTGGAGGGAACATCGT
TGGTACCATTGGGCGAGGTGGCTTCTCTTATGGCAACCGCAAGAGCCTTGAACGCACTCTCACTACGGTG
ATGATCATTCTTGCCTCGCAGACAATCAACGTGGAGGGTAATTCTGCTAGCCTCTGCAAAGCTTTCAAGA
AAATGCGGGATCATCTCGCAAGAGAGATCTCCTACTTTCTCCCTTTGCAAACCAAGTTCGACAACTGCGT
ACGGCCTGTTCGAAAGATCTACCACCGCTCTGGAAAGTGCCTCATCCAAAGGCGCAAATCCTGATCCAAA
CCTTTTTACTCCACGCACGGCCCCTAGGGCCTCTTTAAAAGCTTGACCGAGAGCAATCCCGCAGTCTTCA
GTGGTGTGATGGTCGTCTATGTGTAAGTCACCAATGCACTCAACGATTAGCGACCAGCCGGAATGCTTGG
CCAGAGCATGTATCATATGGTCCAGAAACCCTATACCTGTGTGGACGTTAATCACTTGCGATTGTGTGGC
CTGTTCTGCTACTGCTTCTGCCTCTTTTTCTGGGAAGATCGAGTGCTCTATCGCTAGGGGACCACCCTTT
AAAGAGATCGCAATCTGAATCTTGGTTTCATTTGTAATACGCTTTACTAGGGCTTTCTGCTCTGTCATCT
TTGCCTTCGTTTATCTTGCCTGCTCATTTTTTAGTATATTCTTCGAAGAAATCACATTACTTTATATAAT
GTATAATTCATTATGTGATAATGCCAATCGCTAAGAAAAAAAAAGAGTCATCCGCTAGGTGGAAAAAAAA
AAATGAAAATCATTACCGAGGCATAAAAAAATATAGAGTGTACTAGAGGAGGCCAAGAGTAATAGAAAAA
GAAAATTGCGGGAAAGGACTGTGTTATGACTTCCCTGACTAATGCCGTGTTCAAACGATACCTGGCAGTG
ACTCCTAGCGCTCACCAAGCTCTTAAAACGGGAATTTATGGTGCACTCTCAGTACAATCTGCTCTGATGC
CGCATAGTTAAGCCAGCCCCGACACCCGCCAACACCCGCTGACGCGCCCTGACGGGCTTGTCTGCTCCCG
GCATCCGCTTACAGACAAGCTGTGACCGTCTCCGGGAGCTGCATGTGTCAGAGGTTTTCACCGTCATCAC
CGAAACGCGCGAGACGAAAGGGCCTCGTGATACGCCTATTTTTATAGGTTAATGTCATGATAATAATGGT
TTCTTAGGGTCCTTTTCATCACGTGCTATAAAAATAATTATAATTTAAATTTTTTAATATAAATATATAA
ATTAAAAATAGAAAGTAAAAAAAGAAATTAAAGAAAAAATAGTTTTTGTTTTCCGAAGATGTAAAAGACT
CTAGGGGGATCGCCAACAAATACTACCTTTTATCTTGCTCTTCCTGCTCTCAGGTATTAATGCCGAATTG
TTTCATCTTGTCTGTGTAGAAGACCACACACGAAAATCCTGTGATTTTACATTTTACTTATCGTTAATCG
AATGTATATCTATTTAATCTGCTTTTCTTGTCTAATAAATATATATGTAAAGTACGCTTTTTGTTGAAAT
TTTTTAAACCTTTGTTTATTTTTTTTTCTTCATTCCGTAACTCTTCTACCTTCTTTATTTACTTTCTAAA
ATCCAAATACAAAACATAAAAATAAATAAACACAGAGTAAATTCCCAAATTATTCCATCATTAAAAGATA
CGAGGCGCGTGTAAGTTACAGGCAAGCGATCCGTCAGGTGGCACTTTTCGGGGAAATGTGCGCGGAACCC
CTATTTGTTTATTTTTCTAAATACATTCAAATATGTATCCGCTCATGAGACAATAACCCTGATAAATGCT
TCAATAATATTGAAAAAGGAAGAGTATGAGTATTCAACATTTCCGTGTCGCCCTTATTCCCTTTTTTGCG
GCATTTTGCCTTCCTGTTTTTGCTCACCCAGAAACGCTGGTGAAAGTAAAAGATGCTGAAGATCAGTTGG
GTGCACGAGTGGGTTACATCGAACTGGATCTCAACAGCGGTAAGATCCTTGAGAGTTTTCGCCCCGAAGA
ACGTTTTCCAATGATGAGCACTTTTAAAGTTCTGCTATGTGGCGCGGTATTATCCCGTATTGACGCCGGG
CAAGAGCAACTCGGTCGCCGCATACACTATTCTCAGAATGACTTGGTTGAGTACTCACCAGTCACAGAAA
AGCATCTTACGGATGGCATGACAGTAAGAGAATTATGCAGTGCTGCCATAACCATGAGTGATAACACTGC
GGCCAACTTACTTCTGACAACGATCGGAGGACCGAAGGAGCTAACCGCTTTTTTGCACAACATGGGGGAT
CATGTAACTCGCCTTGATCGTTGGGAACCGGAGCTGAATGAAGCCATACCAAACGACGAGCGTGACACCA
CGATGCCTGTAGCAATGGCAACAACGTTGCGCAAACTATTAACTGGCGAACTACTTACTCTAGCTTCCCG
GCAACAATTAATAGACTGGATGGAGGCGGATAAAGTTGCAGGACCACTTCTGCGCTCGGCCCTTCCGGCT
GGCTGGTTTATTGCTGATAAATCTGGAGCCGGTGAGCGTGGGTCTCGCGGTATCATTGCAGCACTGGGGC
CAGATGGTAAGCCCTCCCGTATCGTAGTTATCTACACGACGGGGAGTCAGGCAACTATGGATGAACGAAA
TAGACAGATCGCTGAGATAGGTGCCTCACTGATTAAGCATTGGTAACTGTCAGACCAAGTTTACTCATAT
ATACTTTAGATTGATTTAAAACTTCATTTTTAATTTAAAAGGATCTAGGTGAAGATCCTTTTTGATAATC
TCATGACCAAAATCCCTTAACGTGAGTTTTCGTTCCACTGAGCGTCAGACCCCGTAGAAAAGATCAAAGG
ATCTTCTTGAGATCCTTTTTTTCTGCGCGTAATCTGCTGCTTGCAAACAAAAAAACCACCGCTACCAGCG
GTGGTTTGTTTGCCGGATCAAGAGCTACCAACTCTTTTTCCGAAGGTAACTGGCTTCAGCAGAGCGCAGA
TACCAAATACTGTTCTTCTAGTGTAGCCGTAGTTAGGCCACCACTTCAAGAACTCTGTAGCACCGCCTAC
ATACCTCGCTCTGCTAATCCTGTTACCAGTGGCTGCTGCCAGTGGCGATAAGTCGTGTCTTACCGGGTTG
GACTCAAGACGATAGTTACCGGATAAGGCGCAGCGGTCGGGCTGAACGGGGGGTTCGTGCACACAGCCCA
GCTTGGAGCGAACGACCTACACCGAACTGAGATACCTACAGCGTGAGCTATGAGAAAGCGCCACGCTTCC
CGAAGGGAGAAAGGCGGACAGGTATCCGGTAAGCGGCAGGGTCGGAACAGGAGAGCGCACGAGGGAGCTT
CCAGGGGGAAACGCCTGGTATCTTTATAGTCCTGTCGGGTTTCGCCACCTCTGACTTGAGCGTCGATTTT
TGTGATGCTCGTCAGGGGGGCGGAGCCTATGGAAAAACGCCAGCAACGCGGCCTTTTTACGGTTCCTGGC
CTTTTGCTGGCCTTTTGCTCACATGTTCTTTCCTGCGTTATCCCCTGATTCTGTGGATAACCGTATTACC
GCCTTTGAGTGAGCTGATACCGCTCGCCGCAGCCGAACGACCGAGCGCAGCGAGTCAGTGAGCGAGGAAG
CGGAAGAGCGCCCAATACGCAAACCGCCTCTCCCCGCGCGTTGGCCGATTCATTAATGCAGCTGGCACGA
CAGGTTTCCCGACTGGAAAGCGGGCAGTGAGCGCAACGCAATTAATGTGAGTTAGCTCACTCATTAGGCA
CCCCAGGCTTTACACTTTATGCTTCCGGCTCGTATGTTGTGTGGAATTGTGAGCGGATAACAATTTCACA
CAGGAAACAGCTATGACCATGATTACGCCAAGCGCGCAATTAACCCTCACTAAAGGGAACAAAAGCTGGA
GCTCATAGCTTCAAAATGTTTCTACTCCTTTTTTACTCTTCCAGATTTTCTCGGACTCCGCGCATCGCCG
TACCACTTCAAAACACCCAAGCACAGCATACTAAATTTCCCCTCTTTCTTCCTCTAGGGTGTCGTTAATT
ACCCGTACTAAAGGTTTGGAAAAGAAAAAAGAGACCGCCTCGTTTCTTTTTCTTCGTCGAAAAAGGCAAT
AAAAATTTTTATCACGTTTCTTTTTCTTGAAAATTTTTTTTTTGATTTTTTTCTCTTTCGATGACCTCCC
ATTGATATTTAAGTTAATAAACGGTCTTCAATTTCTCAAGTTTCAGTTTCATTTTTCTTGTTCTATTACA
ACTTTTTTTACTTCTTGCTCATTAGAAAGAAAGCATAGCAATCTAATCTAAGTTTTCTAGAACCATGGGA
TCCAAAGTACCAGAAGCCGCTATTTCCAGATTGATAACATATTTGAGAATTTTAGAAGAATTAGAAGCAC
AAGGTGTCCACAGAACCGCTTCTGAACAATTGGGTGAATTAGCTCAAGTTACAGCATTCCAAGTTGATAA
AGATTTGTCATACTTTGGTTCTTACGGTACTGATGGTGTTGGTTACACAGTTCCAGTTTTGAAGAGAGAA
TTGAGACATATCTTGGGTTTAAACAGAAAGTGGGGTTTATGTATCGTTGGTATGGGTAGATTAGGTTCTG
CTTTGGCAGATTGGCCAGGTTTTGGTGAATCATTTGAATTGAGAGGTTTCTTTTCAAGAAAGGCTGAAAA
AGTTGGTAGACCAGTTAGAGGTGGTGTTATTGAACATGTTGATTTGTTGCCACAAAGAGTTCCAGGTAGA
ATTGAAATTGCTTTGTTAACTACTCCAAGAGAAGCTGCACAAAAAGCTGCAGATTTGTTAGTTGCTGCAG
GTATTAAAGGTATTTTAAACTTCGCACCAGTTGTTTTGGAAGTTCCAAAAGAAGTTGCTGTTGAAAACGT
TGATATTTTGGCAGGTTTAACTAGATTGTCTTTTGCTATCTTGAATCCAACATGGTCAGCTGCAGGTGGT
CATGGTTTTACTGCTCATAACGTTTACATCATGGCAGATAAGCAAAAGAATGGTATTAAAGCTAACTTCA
AGATCAGACATAATATTGAAGATGGTGGTGTTCAATTGGCAGATCATTACCAACAAAACACTCCAATTGG
TGACGGTCCAGTTTTGTTACCAGATAACCATTACTTATCTATCCAA
