>Addgene plasmid #232744 | p413 TEF NAPstar7 | depositor partial sequence | sequence record 457710 | NAPstar7
ATGGGATCCAAAGTACCAGAAGCCGCTATTTCCAGATTGATAACATATTTGAGAATTTTAGAAGAATTAG
AAGCACAAGGTGTCCACAGAACCGCTTCTGAACAATTGGGTGAATTAGCTCAAGTTACAGCATTCCAAGT
TGATAAAGATTTGTCATACTTTGGTTCTTACGGTACTGATGGTGTTGGTTACACAGTTCCAGTTTTGAAG
AGAGAATTGAGACATATCTTGGGTTTAAACAGAAAGTGGGGTTTATGTATCGTTGGTATGGGTAGATTAG
GTTCTGCTTTGGCAGATTGGCCAGGTTTTGGTGAATCATTTGAATTGAGAGGTTTCTTTTCAAGAAAGGC
TGAAAAAGTTGGTAGACCAGTTAGAGGTGGTGTTATTGAACATGTTGATTTGTTGCCACAAAGAGTTCCA
GGTAGAATTGAAATTGCTTTGTTAACTACTCCAAGAGAAGCTGCACAAAAAGCTGCAGATTTGTTAGTTG
CTGCAGGTATTAAAGGTATTTTAAACTTCGCACCAGTTGTTTTGGAAGTTCCAAAAGAAGTTGCTGTTGA
AAACGTTGATATTTTGGCAGGTTTAACTAGATTGTCTTTTGCTATCTTGAATCCAACATGGTCAGCTGCA
GGTGGTCATGGTTTTACTGCTCATAACGTTTACATCATGGCAGATAAGCAAAAGAATGGTATTAAAGCTA
ACTTCAAGATCAGACATAATATTGAAGATGGTGGTGTTCAATTGGCAGATCATTACCAACAAAACACTCC
AATTGGTGACGGTCCAGTTTTGTTACCAGATAACCATTACTTATCTATCCAATCAAAATTGTCTAAAGAT
CCAAACGAAAAGAGAGATCATATGGTTTTGTTAGAATTTGTTACTGCTGCAGGTATCACACATGGTATGG
ATGAATTATACAAAGGTGGTACAGGTGGTTCAATGGTTTCTAAAGGTGAAGAATTGTTTACTGGTGTTGT
TCCAATTTTAGTTGAATTGGATGGTGACGTTAATGGTCATAAATTTTCTGTTTCAGGTGAAGGTGAAGGT
GACGCTACTTACGGTAAATTGACATTGAAGTTTATTTGTACTACTGGTAAATTACCAGTTCCTTGGCCAA
CATTGGTTACTACATTTTCTTACGGTGTTATGGTTTTTGCTAGATACCCAGATCATATGAAGCAACATGA
TTTCTTTAAGTCAGCAATGCCAGAAGGTTACGTTCAAGAAAGAACTATTTTCTTTAAAGATGATGGTAAC
TACAAGACAAGAGCTGAGGTTAAGTTCGAAGGTGACACTTTAGTTAACAGAATCGAATTGAAAGGTATCG
ATTTCAAAGAAGATGGTAACATCTTAGGTCACAAATTGGAATATAATACAAAAGTTCCAGAAGCTGCTAT
TTCAAGATTGATCACTTACTTAAGAATTTTGGAAGAATTAGAAGCTCAAGGTGTTCATAGAACAGCATCA
GAACAATTAGGTGAATTAGCTCAAGTCACTGCATTCCAAGTTGATGAAGATTTGTCATACTTCGGTTCTT
ATGGTACTGACGGTGTCGGTTATACAGTTCCAGTCTTAAAAAGAGAATTGAGACACATTTTAGGTTTAAA
TAGAAAATGGGGTTTATGCATTGTCGGCATGGGTAGATTAGGTTCTGCTTTGGCAGACTGGCCTGGTTTC
GGCGAATCATTTGAATTGCGTGGTTTCTTTTCAAGAAAGGCGGAAAAGGTCGGTAGACCAGTTAGAGGTG
GTGTTATTGAGCACGTTGATTTGTTACCTCAGAGAGTTCCAGGCAGAATCGAAATCGCTTTGTTAACAAC
TCCAAGAGAAGCCGCTCAAAAGGCCGCAGATTTGTTAGTTGCCGCTGGTATTAAAGGTATTTTAAATTTC
GCTCCTGTCGTTTTGGAAGTTCCAAAAGAAGTTGCGGTTGAAAACGTTGATTTCTTGGCTGGTTTAACAA
GATTGTCTTTTGCAATCTTGAACCCAAAGTGGAGAGAAGAAATGATGGGTTCAGGTACTGGTGGTAATGC
TTCAGATGGTGGTGGTTCTGGTGGTATGGTTTCAAAGGGTGAAGAAGATAACATGGCAATTATTAAGGAG
TTTATGAGATTCAAAGTTCATATGGAAGGTTCTGTTAACGGTCATGAATTTGAAATCGAAGGTGAAGGTG
AAGGTAGACCATATGAAGGTACTCAAACAGCTAAATTGAAGGTTACTAAAGGTGGTCCATTACCATTTGC
ATGGGATATTTTGTCTCCACAATTCATGTACGGTTCAAAAGCATATGTTAAGCATCCAGCAGATATTCCA
GATTACTTGAAATTATCTTTTCCTGAAGGTTTTAAATGGGAAAGAGTTATGAACTTCGAAGATGGTGGTG
TTGTTACTGTTACACAAGATTCTTCATTACAAGATGGCGAGTTTATATATAAGGTTAAATTGAGAGGTAC
AAATTTTCCATCAGATGGTCCAGTTATGCAAAAGAAAACTATGGGTTGGGAAGCATCTTCTGAAAGAATG
TACCCAGAAGATGGTGCATTGAAGGGTGAAATTAAACAAAGATTGAAATTGAAGGATGGTGGTCATTACG
ATGCTGAAGTTAAGACTACATACAAGGCTAAGAAACCAGTTCAATTACCAGGTGCTTACAACGTTAACAT
CAAATTGGATATTACTTCTCATAACGAAGATTACACAATTGTTGAACAATATGAAAGAGCCGAAGGTAGA
CACTCAACAGGTGGTATGGATGAATTGTATAAGTAA
